Addgene plasmid #39041: MACROD1
Purpose: Bacterial expression for structure determination; may not be full ORF
Depositing lab: Nicola Burgess-Brown. Depositing organization: University of Oxford.
Backbone
  Vector backbone: pNH-TrxT
  Backbone manufacturer: SGC
  Vector type: Bacterial Expression
Growth in bacteria
  Bacterial resistance: Kanamycin, 50 μg/mL
  Growth temperature: 37°C
  Growth strain: Mach1
  Copy number: Low Copy
Gene/Insert
  Gene/Insert name: MACROD1 (alt names: MACRO domain containing 1; PDB:2X47)
  Species: H. sapiens (human)
  Insert size (bp): 1241
  Entrez Gene: MACROD1 (a.k.a. LRP16)
  Tag / fusion protein: His6-Thioredoxin-TEV (N terminal on insert)
  Cloning method: Ligation Independent Cloning
  Sequencing primers: 5′ T7; 3′ T7-term
Terms and licenses: Academic/Nonprofit Terms; Industry Terms: Not Available to Industry
How to cite: MACROD1 was a gift from Nicola Burgess-Brown (Addgene plasmid # 39041 ; http://n2t.net/addgene:39041 ; RRID:Addgene_39041)
