[The description below was written by a language model from this plasmid's Addgene catalogue record.]
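Description:
MACROD1 is a bacterial expression plasmid built on the pNH-TrxT backbone from the SGC, designed to produce recombinant human MACROD1 (MACRO domain containing 1, also known as LRP16) for structure determination. It is maintained in E. coli as a low-copy plasmid under kanamycin selection. The record does not name the origin of replication and provides no feature table, so the detailed layout of the backbone cannot be described from the available information.

The insert, listed at 1241 bp, was introduced by ligation independent cloning. The record cautions that it may not represent the full open reading frame, which is typical of constructs trimmed to a well-behaved, crystallisable domain; an associated PDB entry is noted among the alternative names, indicating that the construct is linked to a solved structure. The protein is expressed with an N-terminal His6-thioredoxin-TEV tag. The hexahistidine segment allows purification by immobilised metal affinity chromatography, the thioredoxin fusion partner is commonly used to improve solubility and yield of the target in bacteria, and the TEV protease recognition site allows the tag to be cleaved off afterwards to leave near-native protein.

The promoter is not explicitly stated, but the listed sequencing primers (T7 forward and T7 terminator reverse) suggest that the insert sits within a T7 promoter/terminator expression cassette, which would require a host strain supplying T7 RNA polymerase for expression. The construct is suited to producing purified MACROD1 macro domain protein for crystallography and for related biochemical or biophysical studies.
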