>Addgene plasmid #39041 | MACROD1 | depositor partial sequence | sequence record 49099 | MACROD1 sequence 1241 bps
ATGCACCATCATCATCATCATTCTTCTGGTATGAGCGATAAAATTATTCACCTGACTGACGACAGTTTTG
ACACGGATGTACTCAAAGCGGACGGGGCGATCCTCGTCGATTTCTGGGCAGAGTGGTGCGGTCCGTGCAA
AATGATCGCCCCGATTCTGGATGAAATCGCTGACGAATATCAGGGCAAACTGACCGTTGCAAAACTGAAC
ATCGATCAAAACCCTGGCACTGCGCCGAAATATGGCATCCGTGGTATCCCGACTCTGCTGCTGTTCAAAA
ACGGTGAAGTGGCGGCAACCAAAGTGGGCGCACTGTCTAAAGGTCAGTTGAAAGAGTTCCTCGACGCTAA
CCTGGCCGGTACCGAGAACTTGTACTTCCAATCCATGTCGGCGGGAGTTGGGGCGTGGGGGGCGGCGGCG
GTGGGGCGGACAGCCGGGGTGCGCACTTGGGCCCCCCTGGCCATGGCGGCGAAGGTGGACCTGAGCACCT
CCACCGACTGGAAGGAGGCGAAATCCTTTCTGAAGGGCCTGAGTGACAAGCAGCGGGAGGAACATTACTT
CTGCAAGGACTTTGTCAGGCTGAAGAAGATCCCGACATGGAAGGAGATGGCGAAAGGGGTGGCTGTGAAG
GTGGAGGAGCCCAGGTATAAAAAGGACAAGCAGCTCAATGAGAAAATCTCCCTGCTCCGCAGCGACATCA
CCAAGCTGGAGGTGGACGCCATCGTCAACGCCGCCAACAGCTCCCTGCTCGGAGGCGGTGGCGTGGACGG
CTGCATTCATCGGGCCGCCGGCCCCCTGCTTACCGACGAGTGCCGGACCCTGCAGAGCTGTAAGACTGGC
AAGGCCAAGATCACCGGCGGCTATCGGCTCCCGGCCAAGTACGTCATCCACACAGTGGGGCCCATCGCCT
ACGGGGAGCCCAGCGCCAGCCAGGCTGCCGAGCTCCGCAGCTGCTACCTGAGCAGTCTGGACCTGCTGCT
GGAGCACCGGCTCCGCTCGGTGGCGTTCCCCTGCATCTCCACCGGCGTGTTTGGCTACCCCTGTGAGGCG
GCCGCCGAGATCGTGCTGGCCACGCTGCGAGAGTGGCTGGAGCAGCACAAGGACAAGGTGGACCGGCTGA
TCATCTGCGTGTTCCTCGAGAAGGACGAGGACATCTACCGGAGCCGGCTCCCCCACTACTTCCCCGTGGC
CTGACAGTAAAGGTGGATACGGATCCGAATTCGAGCTCCGTCGACAAGCTT
