>Addgene plasmid #39041 | MACROD1 | addgene partial sequence | sequence record 53088 | T7 5'-TAATACGACTCACTATAGGG-3'
ATATTTTGTTTACTTTAAGAAGGAGATATACATATGCACCATCATCATCATCATTCTTCTGGTATGAGCG
ATAAAATTATTCACCTGACTGACGACAGTTTTGACACGGATGTACTCAAAGCGGACGGGGCGATCCTCGT
CGATTTCTGGGCAGAGTGGTGCGGTCCGTGCAAAATGATCGCCCCGATTCTGGATGAAATCGCTGACGAA
TATCAGGGCAAACTGACCGTTGCAAAACTGAACATCGATCAAAACCCTGGCACTGCGCCGAAATATGGCA
TCCGTGGTATCCCGACTCTGCTGCTGTTCAAAAACGGTGAAGTGGCGGCAACCAAAGTGGGCGCACTGTC
TAAAGGTCAGTTGAAAGAGTTCCTCGACGCTAACCTGGCCGGTACCGAGAACTTGTACTTCCAATCCATG
TCGGCGGGAGTTGGGGCGTGGGGGGCGGCGGCGGTGGGGCGGACAGCCGGGGTGCGCACTTGGGCCCCCC
TGGCCATGGCGGCGAAGGTGGACCTGAGCACCTCCACCGACTGGAAGGAGGCGAAATCCTTTCTGAAGGG
CCTGAGTGACAAGCAGCGGGAGGAACATTACTTCTGCAAGGACTTTGTCAGGCTGAAGAAGATCCCGACA
TGGAAGGAGATGGCGAAAGGGGTGGCTGTGAAGGTGGAGGAGCCCAGGTATAAAAAGGACAAGCAGCTCA
ATGAGAAAATCTCCCTGCTCCGCAGCGACATCACCAAGCTGGAGGTGGACGCCATCGTCAACGCCGCCAA
CAGCTCCCTGCTCGGAGGCGGTGGCGTGGACGGCTGCATTCATCGGGCCGCCGGCCCCCTGCTTACCGAC
GAGTGCCGGACCCTGCAGAGCTGTAAGACTGGCAAGGCCAAGATCACCGGCGGCTATCGGCTCCCGGCCA
AGTACGTCATCCACACAGTGGGGCCC
