>Addgene plasmid #39041 | MACROD1 | addgene partial sequence | sequence record 53374 | T7_term
TGTTAGCAGCCGGATCTCAGTGGTGGTGGTGGTGGTGCTCGAGTGCGGCCGCAAGCTTGTCGACGGAGCT
CGAATTCGGATCCGTATCCACCTTTACTGTCAGGCCACGGGGAAGTAGTGGGGGAGCCGGCTCCGGTAGA
TGTCCTCGTCCTTCTCGAGGAACACGCAGATGATCAGCCGGTCCACCTTGTCCTTGTGCTGCTCCAGCCA
CTCTCGCAGCGTGGCCAGCACGATCTCGGCGGCCGCCTCACAGGGGTAGCCAAACACGCCGGTGGAGATG
CAGGGGAACGCCACCGAGCGGAGCCGGTGCTCCAGCAGCAGGTCCAGACTGCTCAGGTAGCAGCTGCGGA
GCTCGGCAGCCTGGCTGGCGCTGGGCTCCCCGTAGGCGATGGGCCCCACTGTGTGGATGACGTACTTGGC
CGGGAGCCGATAGCCGCCGGTGATCTTGGCCTTGCCAGTCTTACAGCTCTGCAGGGTCCGGCACTCGTCG
GTAAGCAGGGGGCCGGCGGCCCGATGAATGCAGCCGTCCACGCCACCGCCTCCGAGCAGGGAGCTGTTGG
CGGCGTTGACGATGGCGTCCACCTCCAGCTTGGTGATGTCGCTGCGGAGCAGGGAGATTTTCTCATTGAG
CTGCTTGTCCTTTTTATACCTGGGCTCCTCCACCTTCACAGCCACCCCTTTCGCCATCTCCTTCCATGTC
GGGATCTTCTTCAGCCTGACAAAGTCCTTGCAGAAGTAATGTTCCTCCCGCTGCTTGTCACTCAGGCCCT
TCAGAAAGGATTTCGCCTCCTTCCAGTCGGTGGAGGTGCTCAGGTCCACCTTCGCCGCCATGGCCAGGGG
GG
